>Addgene plasmid #140163 | pcDNA-GalNAc-T2-GFP-ESCargo(FTV) | addgene full sequence | sequence record 275937 | Addgene NGS Result
AAAAGTGCCACCTGACGTCGACGGATCGGGAGATCCTTCAAGCTTCGTGAGGCTCCGGTGCCCGTCAGTG
GGCAGAGCGCACATCGCCCACAGTCCCCGAGAAGTTGGGGGGAGGGGTCGGCAATTGAACCGGTGCCTAG
AGAAGGTGGCGCGGGGTAAACTGGGAAAGTGATGTCGTGTACTGGCTCCGCCTTTTTCCCGAGGGTGGGG
GAGAACCGTATATAAGTGCAGTAGTCGCCGTGAACGTTCTTTTTCGCAACGGGTTTGCCGCCAGAACACA
GGTAAGTGCCGTGTGTGGTTCCCGCGGGCCTGGCCTCTTTACGGGTTATGGCCCTTGCGTGCCTTGAATT
ACTTCCACCTGGCTCCAGTACGTGATTCTTGATCCCGAGCTGGAGCCAGGGGCGGGCCTTGCGCTTTAGG
AGCCCCTTCGCCTCGTGCTTGAGTTGAGGCCTGGCCTGGGCGCTGGGGCCGCCGCGTGCGAATCTGGTGG
CACCTTCGCGCCTGTCTCGCTGCTTTCGATAAGTCTCTAGCCATTTAAAATTTTTGATGACCTGCTGCGA
CGCTTTTTTTCTGGCAAGATAGTCTTGTAAATGCGGGCCAGGATCTGCACACTGGTATTTCGGTTTTTGG
GGCCGCGGGCGGCGACGGGGCCCGTGCGTCCCAGCGCACATGTTCGGCGAGGCGGGGCCTGCGAGCGCGG
CCACCGAGAATCGGACGGGGGTAGTCTCAAGCTGGCCGGCCTGCTCTGGTGCCTGGCCTCGCGCCGCCGT
GTATCGCCCCGCCCTGGGCGGCAAGGCTGGCCCGGTCGGCACCAGTTGCGTGAGCGGAAAGATGGCCGCT
TCCCGGCCCTGCTCCAGGGGGCTCAAAATGGAGGACGCGGCGCTCGGGAGAGCGGGCGGGTGAGTCACCC
ACACAAAGGAAAGGGGCCTTTCCGTCCTCAGCCGTCGCTTCATGTGACTCCACGGAGTACCGGGCGCCGT
CCAGGCACCTCGATTAGTTCTGGAGCTTTTGGAGTACGTCGTCTTTAGGTTGGGGGGAGGGGTTTTATGC
GATGGAGTTTCCCCACACTGAGTGGGTGGAGACTGAAGTTAGGCCAGCTTGGCACTTGATGTAATTCTCC
TTGGAATTTGCCCTTTTTGAGTTTGGATCTTGGTTCATTCTCAAGCCTCAGACAGTGGTTCAAAGTTTTT
TTCTTCCATTTCAGGTGTCGTGAACACGTGGCCACCGCCACCATGAGGCGGCGCTCGAGGATGCTGCTCT
GCTTCGCCTTCCTGTGGGTGCTGGGAATCGCCTACTACATGTACTCTGGAGGAGGATCTGCGCTGGCCGG
AGGAGCGGGAGGCGGAGCCGGAAGGAAGGAGGACTGGAATGAAATTGACCCCATTAAAAAGAAAGACCTT
CATCACAGCAATGGAGAAGAGAAAGCACAAAGCATGGAGACCCTCCCTCCAGGGAAAGTACGGTGGCCAG
ACTTTAACCAGGAAGCTTATGTTGGAGGGACGATGGTCCGCTCCGGGCAGGACCCTTACGCCCGCAACAA
GTTCAACCAGGTGGAGAGTGATAAGCTTCGAATGGACAGAGCCATCCCTGACACCCGGCATGACCAGTGT
CAGCGGAAGCAGTGGCGGGTGGATCTGCCGGCCACCAGCGTGGTGATCACGTTTCACAATGAAGCCAGGT
CGGCCCTACTCAGGACCGTGGTCAGCGTGCTTAAGAAAAGCCCGCCCCATCTCATAAAAGAAATCATCTT
GGTGGATGACTACAGCAATGATCCTGAGGACGGGGCTCTCTTGGGGAAAATTGAGAAAGTGCGAGTTCTT
AGAAATGATCGACGAGAAGGCCTCATGCGCTCACGGGTTCGGGGGGCCGATGCTGCCCAAGCCAAGGTCC
TGACCTTCCTGGACAGTCACTGCGAGTGTAATGAGCACTGGCTGGAGCCCCTCCTGGAAAGGGTGGCGGA
GGACAGGACTCGGGTTGTGTCACCCATCATCGATGTCATTAATATGGACAACTTTCAGTATGTGGGGGCA
TCTGCTGACTTGAAGGGCGGTTTTGATTGGAACTTGGTATTCAAGTGGGATTACATGACGCCTGAGCAGA
GAAGGTCCCGGCAGGGGAACCCAGTCGCCCCTATAAAAACCCCCATGATTGCTGGTGGGCTGTTTGTGAT
GGATAAGTTCTATTTTGAAGAACTGGGGAAGTACGACATGATGATGGATGTGTGGGGAGGAGAGAACCTA
GAGATCTCGTTCCGCGTGTGGCAGTGTGGTGGCAGCCTGGAGATCATCCCGTGCAGCCGTGTGGGACACG
TGTTCCGGAAGCAGCACCCCTACACGTTCCCGGGTGGCAGTGGCACTGTCTTTGCCCGAAACACCCGCCG
GGCAGCAGAGGTCTGGATGGATGAATACAAAAATTTCTATTATGCAGCAGTGCCTTCTGCTAGAAACGTT
CCTTATGGAAATATTCAGAGCAGATTGGAGCTTAGGAAGAAACTCAGCTGCAAGCCTTTCAAATGGTACC
TTGAAAATGTCTATCCAGAGTTAAGGGTTCCAGACCATCAGGATATAGCTTTTGGGGCCTTGCAGCAGGG
AACTAACTGCCTCGACACTTTGGGACACTTTGCTGATGGTGTGGTTGGAGTTTATGAATGTCACAATGCT
GGGGGAAACCAGGAATGGGCCTTGACGAAGGAGAAGTCGGTGAAGCACATGGATTTGTGCCTTACTGTGG
TGGACCGGGCACCGGGCTCTCTTATAAAGCTGCAGGGCTGCCGAGAAAATGACAGCAGACAGAAATGGGA
ACAGATCGAGGGCAACTCCAAGCTGAGGCACGTGGGCAGCAACCTGTGCCTGGACAGTCGCACGGCCAAG
AGCGGGGGCCTAAGCGTGGAGGTGTGTGGCCCGGCCCTTTCGCAGCAGTGGAAGTTCACGCTCAACCTGC
AGCAGGGAGGAAGCGGAGGAAGCATGGATAGCACTGAGAGCCTGTTCACCGGGGTGGTGCCCATCCTGGT
CGAGCTGGACGGCGACGTAAACGGCCACAAGTTCAGCGTGCGCGGCGAGGGCGAGGGCGATGCCACCAAC
GGCAAGCTGACCCTGAAGTTCATCTGCACCACCGGCAAGCTGCCCGTGCCCTGGCCCACCCTCGTGACCA
CCCTGACCTACGGCGTGCAGTGCTTCAGCCGCTACCCCGACCACATGAAGCAGCACGACTTCTTCAAGTC
CGCCATGCCCGAAGGCTACGTCCAGGAGCGCACCATCACCTTCAAGGACGACGGCACCTACAAGACCCGC
GCCGAGGTGAAGTTCGAGGGCGACACCCTGGTGAACCGCATCGAGCTGAAGGGCATCGACTTCAAGGAGG
ACGGCAACATCCTGGGGCACAAGCTGGAGTACAACTACAACAGCCACAACGTCTATATCACCGCCGACAA
GCAGAAGAACGGCATCAAGGCCAACTTCAAGATCCGCCACAACGTGGAGGACGGCAGCGTGCAGCTCGCC
GACCACTACCAGCAGAACACCCCCATCGGCGACGGCCCCGTGCTGCTGCCCGACAACCACTACCTGAGCA
CCCAGTCCAAGCTGAGCAAAGACCCCAACGAGAAGCGCGATCACATGGTCCTGCTGGAGTTCGTGACCGC
CGCCGGGATCACTGGAGGCAGTGGCGGTTCTTAGTCTAGAAGCTCGCTGATCAGCCTCGACTGTGCCTTC
TAGTTGCCAGCCATCTGTTGTTTGCCCCTCCCCCGTGCCTTCCTTGACCCTGGAAGGTGCCACTCCCACT
GTCCTTTCCTAATAAAATGAGGAAATTGCATCGCATTGTCTGAGTAGGTGTCATTCTATTCTGGGGGGTG
GGGTGGGGCAGGACAGCAAGGGGGAGGATTGGGAAGACAATAGCAGGCATGCTGGGGATGGCCCGGGCTC
TATGGCTTCTGAGGCGGAAAGAACGAATTGCATGAAGAATCTGCTTAGGGTTAGGCGTTTTGCGCTGCTT
CGCGATGTACGGGCCAGATATACGCGTTGACATTGATTATTGACTAGTTATTAATAGTAATCAATTACGG
GGTCATTAGTTCATAGCCCATATATGGAGTTCCGCGTTACATAACTTACGGTAAATGGCCCGCCTGGCTG
ACCGCCCAACGACCCCCGCCCATTGACGTCAATAATGACGTATGTTCCCATAGTAACGCCAATAGGGACT
TTCCATTGACGTCAATGGGTGGAGTATTTACGGTAAACTGCCCACTTGGCAGTACATCAAGTGTATCATA
TGCCAAGTACGCCCCCTATTGACGTCAATGACGGTAAATGGCCCGCCTGGCATTATGCCCAGTACATGAC
CTTATGGGACTTTCCTACTTGGCAGTACATCTACGTATTAGTCATCGCTATTACCATGGTGATGCGGTTT
TGGCAGTACATCAATGGGCGTGGATAGCGGTTTGACTCACGGGGATTTCCAAGTCTCCACCCCATTGACG
TCAATGGGAGTTTGTTTTGGCACCAAAATCAACGGGACTTTCCAAAATGTCGTAACAACTCCGCCCCATT
GACGCAAATGGGCGGTAGGCGTGTACGGTGGGAGGTCTATATAAGCAGAGCTTCGTCGACGAGCTCGTTT
AGTGAACCGTCAGATCGCCTGGAGACGCCATCCACGCTGTTTTGACCTCCATAGAAGACACCGGGACCGA
TCCAGCCTCCGGACTCTAGCGTTTAAACTTAAGCTTGCCACCATGGGATGGAGCTGTATCATCCTCTTCT
TGGTAGCAACAGCTACAGGTAAGGGGTTAACAGTAGCAGGCTTGAGGTCTGGACATATATATGGGTGACA
ATGACATCCACTTTGCCTTTCTCTCCACAGGCGCGCACTCCTTTACCGTGAACACCACCGATAGCACTGA
GAACGTCATCAAGCCCTTCATGCGCTTCAAGGTGCACATGGAGGGCTCAGTAAATGGTCATGAGTTCGAG
ATCGAGGGCGAGGGCGAGGGCAAGCCCTACGAGGGCACCCAGACCGCCAAGCTGCAGGTGACCAAGGGCG
GCCCCCTGCCCTTCGCCTGGGACATCCTGTCCCCCCAGTTCCAGTACGGCTCCAAGGTGTACGTGAAGCA
CCCCGCCGACATCCCCGACTACAAGAAGCTGTCCTTCCCCGAGGGCTTCAAGTGGGAGCGCGTGATGAAC
TTCGAGGACGGCGGCGTGGTGACCGTGACCCAGGACTCCTCCCTGCAGGACGGCACCTTCATCTACCACG
TGAAGTTCATCGGCGTGAACTTCCCCTCCGACGGCCCCGTAATGCAGAAGAAGACTCTGGGCTGGGAGCC
CTCCACCGAGCGCCTGTACCCCCGCGACGGCGTGCTGAAGGGCGAGATCCACAAGGCGCTGAAGCTGAAG
GGCGGCGGCCACTACCTGGTGGAGTTCAAGTCAATCTACATGGCCAAGAAGCCCGTGAAGCTGCCCGGCT
ACTACTACGTGGACTCCAAGCTGGACATCACCTCCCACAACGAGGACTACACCGTGGTGGAGCAGTACGA
GCGCGCCGAGGCCCGCCACCACCTGTTCCAGGGAGGATCCAGAGGAGTGCAGGTGGAAACCATCTCCCCA
GGAGACGGGCGCACCTTCCCCAAGCGCGGCCAGACCGTTGTGGTGCACTACACCGGGATGCTTGAAGATG
GAAAGAAACTAGATTCCTCCCGGGACAGAAACAAGCCCTTTAAGTTTATGCTAGGCAAGCAGGAGGTGAT
CCGAGGCTGGGAAGAAGGGGTTGCCCAGATGAGTGTGGGTCAGAGAGCCAAACTGACTATATCTCCAGAT
TATGCCTATGGTGCCACTGGGCACCCAGGCGTTATCCCACCACATGCCACTCTCGTCTTCGATGTGGAGC
TTCTAAAACTGGAATAGTCTAGAAGCTCGCTGATCAGGTACCGAGCTCGGATCCACTAGTCCAGTGTGGT
GGAATTCTGCAGATATCCAGCACAGTGGCGGCCGCTCGAGTCTAGAGGGCCCGTTTAAACCCGCTGATCA
GCCTCGACTGTGCCTTCTAGTTGCCAGCCATCTGTTGTTTGCCCCTCCCCCGTGCCTTCCTTGACCCTGG
AAGGTGCCACTCCCACTGTCCTTTCCTAATAAAATGAGGAAATTGCATCGCATTGTCTGAGTAGGTGTCA
TTCTATTCTGGGGGGTGGGGTGGGGCAGGACAGCAAGGGGGAGGATTGGGAAGACAATAGCAGGCATGCT
GGGGATGCGGTGGGCTCTATGGCTTCTGAGGCGGAAAGAACCAGCTGGGGCTCTAGGGGGTATCCCC
[124 nt withheld, positions 6298-6421]
C
[91 nt withheld, positions 6423-6513]
AGGGTGATGGTTCACGTACCTAGAAGTTCCTATTCCGAAGTTCCTATTCTCTAGAAAGTATAGGAACTTC
CTTGGCCAAAAAGCCTGAACTCACCGCGACGTCTGTCGAGAAGTTTCTGATCGAAAAGTTCGACAGCGTC
TCCGACCTGATGCAGCTCTCGGAGGGCGAAGAATCTCGTGCTTTCAGCTTCGATGTAGGAGGGCGTGGAT
ATGTCCTGCGGGTAAATAGCTGCGCCGATGGTTTCTACAAAGATCGTTATGTTTATCGGCACTTTGCATC
GGCCGCGCTCCCGATTCCGGAAGTGCTTGACATTGGGGAATTCAGCGAGAGCCTGACCTATTGCATCTCC
CGCCGTGCACAGGGTGTCACGTTGCAAGACCTGCCTGAAACCGAACTGCCCGCTGTTCTGCAGCCGGTCG
CGGAGGCCATGGATGCGATCGCTGCGGCCGATCTTAGCCAGACGAGCGGGTTCGGCCCATTCGGACCGCA
AGGAATCGGTCAATACACTACATGGCGTGATTTCATATGCGCGATTGCTGATCCCCATGTGTATCACTGG
CAAACTGTGATGGACGACACCGTCAGTGCGTCCGTCGCGCAGGCTCTCGATGAGCTGATGCTTTGGGCCG
AGGACTGCCCCGAAGTCCGGCACCTCGTGCACGCGGATTTCGGCTCCAACAATGTCCTGACGGACAATGG
CCGCATAACAGCGGTCATTGACTGGAGCGAGGCGATGTTCGGGGATTCCCAATACGAGGTCGCCAACATC
TTCTTCTGGAGGCCGTGGTTGGCTTGTATGGAGCAGCAGACGCGCTACTTCGAGCGGAGGCATCCGGAGC
TTGCAGGATCGCCGCGGCTCCGGGCGTATATGCTCCGCATTGGTCTTGACCAACTCTATCAGAGCTTGGT
TGACGGCAATTTCGATGATGCAGCTTGGGCGCAGGGTCGATGCGACGCAATCGTCCGATCCGGAGCCGGG
ACTGTCGGGCGTACACAAATCGCCCGCAGAAGCGCGGCCGTCTGGACCGATGGCTGTGTAGAAGTACTCG
CCGATAGTGGAAACCGACGCCCCAGCACTCGTCCGAGGGCAAAGGAATAGCACGTACTACGAGATTTCGA
TTCCACCGCCGCCTTCTATGAAAGGTTGGGCTTCGGAATCGTTTTCCGGGACGCCGGCTGGATGATCCTC
CAGCGCGGGGATCTCATGCTGGAGTTCTTCGCCCACCCCAACTTGTTTATTGCAGCTTATAATGGTTACA
AATAAAGCAATAGCATCACAAATTTCACAAATAAAGCATTTTTTTCACTGCATTCTAGTTGTGGTTTGTC
CAAACTCATCAATGTATCTTATCATGTCTGTATACCGTCGACCTCTAGCTAGAGCTTGGCGTAATCATGG
TCATAGCTGTTTCCTGTGTGAAATTGTTATCCGCTCACAATTCCACACAACATACGAGCCGGAAGCATAA
AGTGTAAAGCCTGGGGTGCCTAATGAGTGAGCTAACTCACATTAATTGCGTTGCGCTCACTGCCCGCTTT
CCAGTCGGGAAACCTGTCGTGCCAGCTGCATTAATGAATCGGCCAACGCGCGGGGAGAGGCGGTTTGCGT
ATTGGGCGCTCTTCCGCTTCCTCGCTCACTGACTCGCTGCGCTCGGTCGTTCGGCTGCGGCGAGCGGTAT
CAGCTCACTCAAAGGCGGTAATACGGTTATCCACAGAATCAGGGGATAACGCAGGAAAGAACATGTGAGC
AAAAGGCCAGCAAAAGGCCAGGAACCGTAAAAAGGCCGCGTTGCTGGCGTTTTTCCATAGGCTCCGCCCC
CCTGACGAGCATCACAAAAATCGACGCTCAAGTCAGAGGTGGCGAAACCCGACAGGACTATAAAGATACC
AGGCGTTTCCCCCTGGAAGCTCCCTCGTGCGCTCTCCTGTTCCGACCCTGCCGCTTACCGGATACCTGTC
CGCCTTTCTCCCTTCGGGAAGCGTGGCGCTTTCTCATAGCTCACGCTGTAGGTATCTCAGTTCGGTGTAG
GTCGTTCGCTCCAAGCTGGGCTGTGTGCACGAACCCCCCGTTCAGCCCGACCGCTGCGCCTTATCCGGTA
ACTATCGTCTTGAGTCCAACCCGGTAAGACACGACTTATCGCCACTGGCAGCAGCCACTGGTAACAGGAT
TAGCAGAGCGAGGTATGTAGGCGGTGCTACAGAGTTCTTGAAGTGGTGGCCTAACTACGGCTACACTAGA
AGAACAGTATTTGGTATCTGCGCTCTGCTGAAGCCAGTTACCTTCGGAAAAAGAGTTGGTAGCTCTTGAT
CCGGCAAACAAACCACCGCTGGTAGCGGTGGTTTTTTTGTTTGCAAGCAGCAGATTACGCGCAGAAAAAA
AGGATCTCAAGAAGATCCTTTGATCTTTTCTACGGGGTCTGACGCTCAGTGGAACGAAAACTCACGTTAA
GGGATTTTGGTCATGAGATTATCAAAAAGGATCTTCACCTAGATCCTTTTAAATTAAAAATGAAGTTTTA
AATCAATCTAAAGTATATATGAGTAAACTTGGTCTGACAGTTACCAATGCTTAATCAGTGAGGCACCTAT
CTCAGCGATCTGTCTATTTCGTTCATCCATAGTTGCCTGACTCCCCGTCGTGTAGATAACTACGATACGG
GAGGGCTTACCATCTGGCCCCAGTGCTGCAATGATACCGCGAGACCCACGCTCACCGGCTCCAGATTTAT
CAGCAATAAACCAGCCAGCCGGAAGGGCCGAGCGCAGAAGTGGTCCTGCAACTTTATCCGCCTCCATCCA
GTCTATTAATTGTTGCCGGGAAGCTAGAGTAAGTAGTTCGCCAGTTAATAGTTTGCGCAACGTTGTTGCC
ATTGCTACAGGCATCGTGGTGTCACGCTCGTCGTTTGGTATGGCTTCATTCAGCTCCGGTTCCCAACGAT
CAAGGCGAGTTACATGATCCCCCATGTTGTGCAAAAAAGCGGTTAGCTCCTTCGGTCCTCCGATCGTTGT
CAGAAGTAAGTTGGCCGCAGTGTTATCACTCATGGTTATGGCAGCACTGCATAATTCTCTTACTGTCATG
CCATCCGTAAGATGCTTTTCTGTGACTGGTGAGTACTCAACCAAGTCATTCTGAGAATAGTGTATGCGGC
GACCGAGTTGCTCTTGCCCGGCGTCAATACGGGATAATACCGCGCCACATAGCAGAACTTTAAAAGTGCT
CATCATTGGAAAACGTTCTTCGGGGCGAAAACTCTCAAGGATCTTACCGCTGTTGAGATCCAGTTCGATG
TAACCCACTCGTGCACCCAACTGATCTTCAGCATCTTTTACTTTCACCAGCGTTTCTGGGTGAGCAAAAA
CAGGAAGGCAAAATGCCGCAAAAAAGGGAATAAGGGCGACACGGAAATGTTGAATACTCATACTCTTCCT
TTTTCAATATTATTGAAGCATTTATCAGGGTTATTGTCTCATGAGCGGATACATATTTGAATGTATTTAG
AAAAATAAACAAATAGGGGTTCCGCGCACATTTCCCCG
Features (pLannotate 1.2.2; 24 found; start..end, strand, type, name):
     51..1213    +  promoter       EF-1α promoter: strong constitutive promoter for human elongation factor EF-1α
   1233..2945    +  CDS            GALNT2: GALT2_HUMAN - Experimental evidence at protein level: Swiss-Prot protein existence level 1. Catalyzes the initial reaction in O-linked oligosaccharide biosynthesis, the transfer of an N-acetyl-D-galactosamine residue to a serine or threonine residue on the protein receptor. Has a broad spectrum of substrates for peptides such as EA2, Muc5AC, Muc1a, Muc1b. Probably involved in O-linked glycosylation of the immunoglobulin A1 (IgA1) hinge region. Involved in O-linked glycosylation of APOC-III, ANGPTL3 and PLTP. It participates to the regulation of HDL-C metabolism (PubMed:27508872, PubMed:3229367
   2964..3671    +  CDS            msGFP2: photostable monomeric superfolder GFP (Valbuena et al., 2020)
   3701..3908    +  polyA_signal   bGH poly(A) signal: bovine growth hormone polyadenylation signal
   4019..4398    +  enhancer       CMV enhancer: human cytomegalovirus immediate early enhancer
   4399..4602    +  promoter       CMV promoter: human cytomegalovirus (CMV) immediate early promoter
   4611..4644    +  promoter       TRE3GV promoter (fragment): 3rd-generation Tet-responsive promoter that can be activated by binding of Tet-On® 3G, optimized for retroviral and lentiviral vectors
   4733..4871    +  sig_peptide    IgH signal sequence: modified signal sequence from the mouse immunoglobulin heavy chain variable region
   4890..5561    +  CDS            DsRed-Express2: DsRed-Express2 is a basic (constitutively fluorescent) orange fluorescent protein published in 2008, derived from Discosoma sp.. It is reported to be a rapidly-maturing protein.
   5574..5897    +  CDS            DD-C: destabilization domain that can be stabilized by Shield1 in the ProteoTuner™ system FKBP12 mutant optimized for use as a C-terminal tag
   6028..6252    +  polyA_signal   bGH poly(A) signal: bovine growth hormone polyadenylation signal
   6256..6277    +  promoter       SV40 promoter (fragment): SV40 enhancer and early promoter
   6298..6531    +  rep_origin     f1 ori (fragment) (sequence partly withheld): f1 bacteriophage origin of replication; arrow indicates direction of (+) strand synthesis
   6536..6583    +  protein_bind   FRT: FLP-mediated recombination occurs in the 8-bp core sequence TCTAGAAA (Turan and Bode, 2011). FLP recombinase from the Saccharomyces cerevisiae 2μ plasmid
   6591..7613    +  CDS            HygR: aminoglycoside phosphotransferase from E. coli; aph(4)-Ia; confers resistance to hygromycin
   7623..7748    +  CDS            ble (fragment): BLE_KLEPN - Experimental evidence at protein level: Swiss-Prot protein existence level 1. Binding protein with a strong affinity to the bleomycin family of antibiotics. Binds to CL990; an antimitotic-antibiotic compound. From Klebsiella pneumoniae.
   7743..7864    +  polyA_signal   SV40 poly(A) signal: SV40 polyadenylation signal
   7937..7953    -  protein_bind   lac operator: The lac repressor binds to the lac operator to inhibit transcription in E. coli. This inhibition can be relieved by adding lactose or isopropyl-β-D-thiogalactopyranoside (IPTG). lac repressor encoded by lacI
   7961..7991    -  promoter       lac promoter: promoter for the E. coli lac operon
   8006..8027    -  protein_bind   CAP binding site: CAP binding activates transcription in the presence of cAMP. E. coli catabolite activator protein
   8040..8132    -  CDS            lacI (fragment): lac repressor; lacI; The lac repressor binds to the lac operator to inhibit transcription in E. coli. This inhibition can be relieved by adding lactose or isopropyl-β-D-thiogalactopyranoside (IPTG).
   8315..8903    -  rep_origin     ori: high-copy-number ColE1/pMB1/pBR322/pUC origin of replication
   9074..9934    -  CDS            AmpR: β-lactamase; bla; confers resistance to ampicillin, carbenicillin, and related antibiotics
   9935..10039   -  promoter       AmpR promoter: bla
