[The description below was written by a language model from this plasmid's Addgene catalogue record and pLannotate feature annotations shown in this document.]
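Description:
pcDNA-GalNAc-T2-GFP-ESCargo(FTV) is a 10,051-nt mammalian expression plasmid built on the pcDNA5/FRT/TO backbone. It carries two independent expression cassettes, so a single transfection supplies both a Golgi marker and a regulatable fluorescent secretory cargo. It is propagated in E. coli through a high-copy ColE1/pUC-type origin with ampicillin selection. From the backbone it retains an FRT site placed directly upstream of a promoterless hygromycin resistance gene with an SV40 poly(A) signal. In Flp-In-type host cells this arrangement allows FLP-mediated integration at a genomic FRT locus followed by hygromycin selection. The f1 ori, SV40 promoter, ble and lacI annotations are only short fragments.

The first cassette uses the EF-1α promoter to drive human GALNT2 (GalNAc-T2, a Golgi-resident O-glycosylation enzyme) fused at its C-terminus to the photostable monomeric superfolder msGFP2, ending in a bGH poly(A) signal. This fusion marks the Golgi in green. The second cassette sits behind the CMV enhancer/promoter. A short Tet-responsive-like fragment follows the promoter, probably reflecting the tet operator region of the TO backbone. This cassette encodes the ESCargo(FTV) cargo: a mouse immunoglobulin heavy-chain ER signal sequence, the FTVNTT stretch named in the insert, DsRed-Express2, and an FKBP variant recorded as FKBP(LV)(C22V), which the annotation software matches to an FKBP12-derived domain. A second bGH poly(A) signal terminates it. The depositor notes an 82-bp intron after the signal sequence, which splices out to leave the signal peptide in frame.

The record describes the cargo as regulatable but does not spell out the mechanism or what the FTV motif contributes. The construct is intended for imaging secretory traffic of the red cargo relative to the green Golgi marker in mammalian cells.
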