Addgene plasmid #140163: pcDNA-GalNAc-T2-GFP-ESCargo(FTV)
Purpose: Expresses a regulatable secretory cargo for mammalian cells and a Golgi marker
Depositing lab: Benjamin Glick. Depositing organization: University of Chicago. Publication: ESCargo: a regulatable fluorescent secretory cargo for diverse model organisms. Casler JC, Zajac AL, Valbuena FM, Sparvoli D, Jeyifous O, Turkewitz AP, Horne-Badovinac S, Green WN, Glick BS. Mol Biol Cell. 2020 Oct 28:mbcE20090591. doi: 10.1091/mbc.E20-09-0591. PubMed 33112725.
Backbone
  Vector backbone: pcDNA5/FRT/TO
  Vector type: Mammalian Expression
Growth in bacteria
  Bacterial resistance: Ampicillin, 100 μg/mL
  Growth temperature: 37°C
  Growth strain: DH5alpha
  Copy number: Unknown
Gene/Insert
  Gene/Insert name: GalNAc-T2-msGFP2 and piGH-FTVNTT-DsRed-Express2-FKBP(LV)(C22V)
  Species: H. sapiens (human), Synthetic
  Entrez Gene: GALNT2 (a.k.a. CDG2T, GalNAc-T2)
  Promoter: EF-1a
  Tag / fusion protein: ER signal sequence (MGWSCIILFLVATATGAHS) (N terminal on backbone) (N terminal on insert)
  Cloning method: Gibson Cloning
Terms and licenses: Academic/Nonprofit Terms; Industry Terms: Not Available to Industry
Depositor comments: IMPORTANT NOTE: There is an 82-bp intron after the ER signal sequence. The signal sequence will be in frame with the final product.
How to cite: pcDNA-GalNAc-T2-GFP-ESCargo(FTV) was a gift from Benjamin Glick (Addgene plasmid # 140163 ; http://n2t.net/addgene:140163 ; RRID:Addgene_140163)
