>Addgene plasmid #140163 | pcDNA-GalNAc-T2-GFP-ESCargo(FTV) | depositor partial sequence | sequence record 271619 | Partial Sequence
ATGAGGCGGCGCTCGAGGATGCTGCTCTGCTTCGCCTTCCTGTGGGTGCTGGGAATCGCCTACTACATGT
ACTCTGGAGGAGGATCTGCGCTGGCCGGAGGAGCGGGAGGCGGAGCCGGAAGGAAGGAGGACTGGAATGA
AATTGACCCCATTAAAAAGAAAGACCTTCATCACAGCAATGGAGAAGAGAAAGCACAAAGCATGGAGACC
CTCCCTCCAGGGAAAGTACGGTGGCCAGACTTTAACCAGGAAGCTTATGTTGGAGGGACGATGGTCCGCT
CCGGGCAGGACCCTTACGCCCGCAACAAGTTCAACCAGGTGGAGAGTGATAAGCTTCGAATGGACAGAGC
CATCCCTGACACCCGGCATGACCAGTGTCAGCGGAAGCAGTGGCGGGTGGATCTGCCGGCCACCAGCGTG
GTGATCACGTTTCACAATGAAGCCAGGTCGGCCCTACTCAGGACCGTGGTCAGCGTGCTTAAGAAAAGCC
CGCCCCATCTCATAAAAGAAATCATCTTGGTGGATGACTACAGCAATGATCCTGAGGACGGGGCTCTCTT
GGGGAAAATTGAGAAAGTGCGAGTTCTTAGAAATGATCGACGAGAAGGCCTCATGCGCTCACGGGTTCGG
GGGGCCGATGCTGCCCAAGCCAAGGTCCTGACCTTCCTGGACAGTCACTGCGAGTGTAATGAGCACTGGC
TGGAGCCCCTCCTGGAAAGGGTGGCGGAGGACAGGACTCGGGTTGTGTCACCCATCATCGATGTCATTAA
TATGGACAACTTTCAGTATGTGGGGGCATCTGCTGACTTGAAGGGCGGTTTTGATTGGAACTTGGTATTC
AAGTGGGATTACATGACGCCTGAGCAGAGAAGGTCCCGGCAGGGGAACCCAGTCGCCCCTATAAAAACCC
CCATGATTGCTGGTGGGCTGTTTGTGATGGATAAGTTCTATTTTGAAGAACTGGGGAAGTACGACATGAT
GATGGATGTGTGGGGAGGAGAGAACCTAGAGATCTCGTTCCGCGTGTGGCAGTGTGGTGGCAGCCTGGAG
ATCATCCCGTGCAGCCGTGTGGGACACGTGTTCCGGAAGCAGCACCCCTACACGTTCCCGGGTGGCAGTG
GCACTGTCTTTGCCCGAAACACCCGCCGGGCAGCAGAGGTCTGGATGGATGAATACAAAAATTTCTATTA
TGCAGCAGTGCCTTCTGCTAGAAACGTTCCTTATGGAAATATTCAGAGCAGATTGGAGCTTAGGAAGAAA
CTCAGCTGCAAGCCTTTCAAATGGTACCTTGAAAATGTCTATCCAGAGTTAAGGGTTCCAGACCATCAGG
ATATAGCTTTTGGGGCCTTGCAGCAGGGAACTAACTGCCTCGACACTTTGGGACACTTTGCTGATGGTGT
GGTTGGAGTTTATGAATGTCACAATGCTGGGGGAAACCAGGAATGGGCCTTGACGAAGGAGAAGTCGGTG
AAGCACATGGATTTGTGCCTTACTGTGGTGGACCGGGCACCGGGCTCTCTTATAAAGCTGCAGGGCTGCC
GAGAAAATGACAGCAGACAGAAATGGGAACAGATCGAGGGCAACTCCAAGCTGAGGCACGTGGGCAGCAA
CCTGTGCCTGGACAGTCGCACGGCCAAGAGCGGGGGCCTAAGCGTGGAGGTGTGTGGCCCGGCCCTTTCG
CAGCAGTGGAAGTTCACGCTCAACCTGCAGCAGGGAGGAAGCGGAGGAAGCATGGATAGCACTGAGAGCC
TGTTCACCGGGGTGGTGCCCATCCTGGTCGAGCTGGACGGCGACGTAAACGGCCACAAGTTCAGCGTGCG
CGGCGAGGGCGAGGGCGATGCCACCAACGGCAAGCTGACCCTGAAGTTCATCTGCACCACCGGCAAGCTG
CCCGTGCCCTGGCCCACCCTCGTGACCACCCTGACCTACGGCGTGCAGTGCTTCAGCCGCTACCCCGACC
ACATGAAGCAGCACGACTTCTTCAAGTCCGCCATGCCCGAAGGCTACGTCCAGGAGCGCACCATCACCTT
CAAGGACGACGGCACCTACAAGACCCGCGCCGAGGTGAAGTTCGAGGGCGACACCCTGGTGAACCGCATC
GAGCTGAAGGGCATCGACTTCAAGGAGGACGGCAACATCCTGGGGCACAAGCTGGAGTACAACTACAACA
GCCACAACGTCTATATCACCGCCGACAAGCAGAAGAACGGCATCAAGGCCAACTTCAAGATCCGCCACAA
CGTGGAGGACGGCAGCGTGCAGCTCGCCGACCACTACCAGCAGAACACCCCCATCGGCGACGGCCCCGTG
CTGCTGCCCGACAACCACTACCTGAGCACCCAGTCCAAGCTGAGCAAAGACCCCAACGAGAAGCGCGATC
ACATGGTCCTGCTGGAGTTCGTGACCGCCGCCGGGATCACTGGAGGCAGTGGCGGTTCTTAG
