>Addgene plasmid #140163 | pcDNA-GalNAc-T2-GFP-ESCargo(FTV) | depositor partial sequence | sequence record 271620 | Partial Sequence
ATGGGATGGAGCTGTATCATCCTCTTCTTGGTAGCAACAGCTACAGGTAAGGGGTTAACAGTAGCAGGCT
TGAGGTCTGGACATATATATGGGTGACAATGACATCCACTTTGCCTTTCTCTCCACAGGCGCGCACTCCT
TTACCGTGAACACCACCGATAGCACTGAGAACGTCATCAAGCCCTTCATGCGCTTCAAGGTGCACATGGA
GGGCTCAGTAAATGGTCATGAGTTCGAGATCGAGGGCGAGGGCGAGGGCAAGCCCTACGAGGGCACCCAG
ACCGCCAAGCTGCAGGTGACCAAGGGCGGCCCCCTGCCCTTCGCCTGGGACATCCTGTCCCCCCAGTTCC
AGTACGGCTCCAAGGTGTACGTGAAGCACCCCGCCGACATCCCCGACTACAAGAAGCTGTCCTTCCCCGA
GGGCTTCAAGTGGGAGCGCGTGATGAACTTCGAGGACGGCGGCGTGGTGACCGTGACCCAGGACTCCTCC
CTGCAGGACGGCACCTTCATCTACCACGTGAAGTTCATCGGCGTGAACTTCCCCTCCGACGGCCCCGTAA
TGCAGAAGAAGACTCTGGGCTGGGAGCCCTCCACCGAGCGCCTGTACCCCCGCGACGGCGTGCTGAAGGG
CGAGATCCACAAGGCGCTGAAGCTGAAGGGCGGCGGCCACTACCTGGTGGAGTTCAAGTCAATCTACATG
GCCAAGAAGCCCGTGAAGCTGCCCGGCTACTACTACGTGGACTCCAAGCTGGACATCACCTCCCACAACG
AGGACTACACCGTGGTGGAGCAGTACGAGCGCGCCGAGGCCCGCCACCACCTGTTCCAGGGAGGATCCAG
AGGAGTGCAGGTGGAAACCATCTCCCCAGGAGACGGGCGCACCTTCCCCAAGCGCGGCCAGACCGTTGTG
GTGCACTACACCGGGATGCTTGAAGATGGAAAGAAACTAGATTCCTCCCGGGACAGAAACAAGCCCTTTA
AGTTTATGCTAGGCAAGCAGGAGGTGATCCGAGGCTGGGAAGAAGGGGTTGCCCAGATGAGTGTGGGTCA
GAGAGCCAAACTGACTATATCTCCAGATTATGCCTATGGTGCCACTGGGCACCCAGGCGTTATCCCACCA
CATGCCACTCTCGTCTTCGATGTGGAGCTTCTAAAACTGGAATAG
